Addgene plasmid #87494: NG-5
Purpose: For library amplification of fragment NG-5
Depositing lab: Steve Pollard. Depositing organization: University of Edinburgh. Publication: STAR: a simple TAL effector assembly reaction using isothermal assembly. Gogolok S, Garcia-Diaz C, Pollard SM. Sci Rep. 2016 Sep 12;6:33209. doi: 10.1038/srep33209. PubMed 27615025.
Backbone
  Vector backbone: pMA
  Backbone manufacturer: Life Technologies
  Vector type: TALEN, Synthetic Biology ; TALE DBD library preparation
Growth in bacteria
  Bacterial resistance: Ampicillin, 100 μg/mL
  Growth temperature: 37°C
  Growth strain: DH5alpha
  Copy number: High Copy
Gene/Insert
  Gene/Insert name: NG-5
  Species: Synthetic
  Cloning method: Unknown
Terms and licenses: Academic/Nonprofit Terms; Industry Terms: Not Available to Industry
How to cite: NG-5 was a gift from Steve Pollard (Addgene plasmid # 87494 ; http://n2t.net/addgene:87494 ; RRID:Addgene_87494)
