[The description below was written by a language model from this plasmid's Addgene catalogue record and pLannotate feature annotations shown in this document.]
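Description:
NG-5 is a small (about 2.8 kb) bacterial cloning plasmid built on the pMA gene-synthesis backbone from Life Technologies. It serves as a storage and template vector for one synthetic building block of a TAL effector DNA-binding domain library. It belongs to the component set for the STAR method, a TAL effector assembly reaction based on isothermal assembly. The plasmid is maintained in E. coli at high copy through a ColE1/pUC-type origin of replication and is selected with ampicillin via a β-lactamase gene driven by its native bla promoter.

The payload is the synthetic fragment named NG-5, and the stated purpose of the plasmid is library amplification of this fragment. By TALE convention, NG denotes the repeat-variable diresidue that recognises thymine, and the numeral most plausibly marks the fragment's position or module class within the ordered assembly, although the record does not define the naming scheme. The automated annotation did not label the insert itself. It presumably lies in the unannotated stretch between the T7 promoter and the backbone remnants upstream of the origin, but its exact boundaries and length are not given.

The remaining annotated features are a T7 promoter and partial matches to the M13 origin, lacZα, lacI and the RSF origin. The partial matches are short fragments typical of the synthesis vector scaffold, and nothing in the record indicates they are functional. No eukaryotic promoter, nuclease domain or expression cassette is recorded. NG-5 is therefore a source of template DNA for generating TALE repeat fragments rather than an expression vector, with the amplified pieces joined downstream into custom TALE arrays. The cloning method is listed as unknown.
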