Features (pLannotate 1.2.2; 8 found; start..end, strand, type, name):
      3..134     -  rep_origin     M13 ori (fragment): M13 bacteriophage origin of replication; arrow indicates direction of (+) strand synthesis
    155..311     -  CDS            lacZα (fragment): LacZα fragment of β-galactosidase; lacZ fragment
    320..338     +  promoter       T7 promoter: promoter for bacteriophage T7 RNA polymerase
    814..861     -  CDS            lacI (fragment): lac repressor; lacI; The lac repressor binds to the lac operator to inhibit transcription in E. coli. This inhibition can be relieved by adding lactose or isopropyl-β-D-thiogalactopyranoside (IPTG).
    898..938     -  rep_origin     RSF ori (fragment): Plasmids containing the RSF 1030 origin of replication can be propagated in E. coli cells that contain additional plasmids with compatible origins.
   1016..1604    -  rep_origin     ori: high-copy-number ColE1/pMB1/pBR322/pUC origin of replication
   1775..2635    -  CDS            AmpR: β-lactamase; bla; confers resistance to ampicillin, carbenicillin, and related antibiotics
   2636..2740    -  promoter       AmpR promoter: bla
>Addgene plasmid #87494 | NG-5 | addgene full sequence | sequence record 174599 | Addgene NGS Result
CTAAATTGTAAGCGTTAATATTTTGTTAAAATTCGCGTTAAATTTTTGTTAAATCAGCTCATTTTTTAAC
CAATAGGCCGAAATCGGCAAAATCCCTTATAAATCAAAAGAATAGACCGAGATAGGGTTGAGTGGCCGCT
ACAGGGCGCTCCCATTCGCCATTCAGGCTGCGCAACTGTTGGGAAGGGCGTTTCGGTGCGGGCCTCTTCG
CTATTACGCCAGCTGGCGAAAGGGGGATGTGCTGCAAGGCGATTAAGTTGGGTAACGCCAGGGTTTTCCC
AGTCACGACGTTGTAAAACGACGGCCAGTGAGCGCGACGTAATACGACTCACTATAGGGCGAATTGGCGG
AAGGCCGTCAAGGCCTAGGCGCGCCATGAGCTCGTATCCTGCAGCCATTGTGCTGGCGCGGATTCTTTAT
CACTGATAAGTTGGTGGACATATTATGAGTCGTTTATCAGTGATAAAGTGTCAAGCATGACAAAGTTGCA
GCCGAATACAGTGGAGTCATCCGTGCCGCCCTAGACCTGTTGAACGAGGTCGGCGTAGACGGTCTGACGA
GAGTCCACGCAAACTGGCGGAACGGTTGGGGGTTCAGCAGCCGGCGCTTTAGAGTCCTGGCGTCTTGTGC
CAAGATCATGGGCTTACTCCCGATCAGGTGGTCGCAATCGCGTCGAATGGAGGGGGAAAGCAAGCCCTGG
AAACCGTGCAAAGGTTGTTGCCGGTACTTTGCCAGGACCATGGATTAACTCCTGAGCAAGTGGTCCTGCA
GGATACGGTACCTCTTAATTAACTGGCCTCATGGGCCTTCCGCTCACTGCCCGCTTTCCAGTCGGGAAAC
CTGTCGTGCCAGCTGCATTAACATGGTCATAGCTGTTTCCTTGCGTATTGGGCGCTCTCCGCTTCCTCGC
TCACTGACTCGCTGCGCTCGGTCGTTCGGGTAAAGCCTGGGGTGCCTAATGAGCAAAAGGCCAGCAAAAG
GCCAGGAACCGTAAAAAGGCCGCGTTGCTGGCGTTTTTCCATAGGCTCCGCCCCCCTGACGAGCATCACA
AAAATCGACGCTCAAGTCAGAGGTGGCGAAACCCGACAGGACTATAAAGATACCAGGCGTTTCCCCCTGG
AAGCTCCCTCGTGCGCTCTCCTGTTCCGACCCTGCCGCTTACCGGATACCTGTCCGCCTTTCTCCCTTCG
GGAAGCGTGGCGCTTTCTCATAGCTCACGCTGTAGGTATCTCAGTTCGGTGTAGGTCGTTCGCTCCAAGC
TGGGCTGTGTGCACGAACCCCCCGTTCAGCCCGACCGCTGCGCCTTATCCGGTAACTATCGTCTTGAGTC
CAACCCGGTAAGACACGACTTATCGCCACTGGCAGCAGCCACTGGTAACAGGATTAGCAGAGCGAGGTAT
GTAGGCGGTGCTACAGAGTTCTTGAAGTGGTGGCCTAACTACGGCTACACTAGAAGAACAGTATTTGGTA
TCTGCGCTCTGCTGAAGCCAGTTACCTTCGGAAAAAGAGTTGGTAGCTCTTGATCCGGCAAACAAACCAC
CGCTGGTAGCGGTGGTTTTTTTGTTTGCAAGCAGCAGATTACGCGCAGAAAAAAAGGATCTCAAGAAGAT
CCTTTGATCTTTTCTACGGGGTCTGACGCTCAGTGGAACGAAAACTCACGTTAAGGGATTTTGGTCATGA
GATTATCAAAAAGGATCTTCACCTAGATCCTTTTAAATTAAAAATGAAGTTTTAAATCAATCTAAAGTAT
ATATGAGTAAACTTGGTCTGACAGTTACCAATGCTTAATCAGTGAGGCACCTATCTCAGCGATCTGTCTA
TTTCGTTCATCCATAGTTGCCTGACTCCCCGTCGTGTAGATAACTACGATACGGGAGGGCTTACCATCTG
GCCCCAGTGCTGCAATGATACCGCGAGAACCACGCTCACCGGCTCCAGATTTATCAGCAATAAACCAGCC
AGCCGGAAGGGCCGAGCGCAGAAGTGGTCCTGCAACTTTATCCGCCTCCATCCAGTCTATTAATTGTTGC
CGGGAAGCTAGAGTAAGTAGTTCGCCAGTTAATAGTTTGCGCAACGTTGTTGCCATTGCTACAGGCATCG
TGGTGTCACGCTCGTCGTTTGGTATGGCTTCATTCAGCTCCGGTTCCCAACGATCAAGGCGAGTTACATG
ATCCCCCATGTTGTGCAAAAAAGCGGTTAGCTCCTTCGGTCCTCCGATCGTTGTCAGAAGTAAGTTGGCC
GCAGTGTTATCACTCATGGTTATGGCAGCACTGCATAATTCTCTTACTGTCATGCCATCCGTAAGATGCT
TTTCTGTGACTGGTGAGTACTCAACCAAGTCATTCTGAGAATAGTGTATGCGGCGACCGAGTTGCTCTTG
CCCGGCGTCAATACGGGATAATACCGCGCCACATAGCAGAACTTTAAAAGTGCTCATCATTGGAAAACGT
TCTTCGGGGCGAAAACTCTCAAGGATCTTACCGCTGTTGAGATCCAGTTCGATGTAACCCACTCGTGCAC
CCAACTGATCTTCAGCATCTTTTACTTTCACCAGCGTTTCTGGGTGAGCAAAAACAGGAAGGCAAAATGC
CGCAAAAAAGGGAATAAGGGCGACACGGAAATGTTGAATACTCATACTCTTCCTTTTTCAATATTATTGA
AGCATTTATCAGGGTTATTGTCTCATGAGCGGATACATATTTGAATGTATTTAGAAAAATAAACAAATAG
GGGTTCCGCGCACATTTCCCCGAAAAGTGCCAC
