>Addgene plasmid #87494 | NG-5 | depositor partial sequence | sequence record 170638 | NG-5 RVD flanked by BciVI sites
GTATCCTGCAGCCATTGTGCTGGCGCGGATTCTTTATCACTGATAAGTTGGTGGACATATTATGAGTCGT
TTATCAGTGATAAAGTGTCAAGCATGACAAAGTTGCAGCCGAATACAGTGGAGTCATCCGTGCCGCCCTA
GACCTGTTGAACGAGGTCGGCGTAGACGGTCTGACGAGAGTCCACGCAAACTGGCGGAACGGTTGGGGGT
TCAGCAGCCGGCGCTTTAGAGTCCTGGCGTCTTGTGCCAAGATCATGGGCTTACTCCCGATCAGGTGGTC
GCAATCGCGTCGAATGGAGGGGGAAAGCAAGCCCTGGAAACCGTGCAAAGGTTGTTGCCGGTACTTTGCC
AGGACCATGGATTAACTCCTGAGCAAGTGGTCCTGCAGGATAC
